Addgene plasmid #143744: TFORF1031
Purpose: Lentiviral vector for overexpressing transcription factor ORFs with unique 24-bp barcodes. Barcodes facilitate identification of transcription factors in pooled screens.
Depositing lab: Feng Zhang. Depositing organization: Broad Institute. Publication: A transcription factor atlas of directed differentiation. Joung J, Ma S, Tay T, Geiger-Schuller KR, Kirchgatterer PC, Verdine VK, Guo B, Arias-Garcia MA, Allen WE, Singh A, Kuksenko O, Abudayyeh OO, Gootenberg JS, Fu Z, Macrae RK, Buenrostro JD, Regev A, Zhang F. Cell. 2023 Jan 5;186(1):209-229.e26. doi: 10.1016/j.cell.2022.11.026. PubMed 36608654.
Backbone
  Vector backbone: pLX_TRC317
  Backbone manufacturer: Broad Institute Genetic Perturbation Platform
  Backbone size w/o insert (bp): 8264
  Vector type: Mammalian Expression, Lentiviral
  Selectable markers: Puromycin
Growth in bacteria
  Bacterial resistance: Ampicillin, 100 μg/mL
  Growth temperature: 37°C
  Growth strain: NEB Stable
  Copy number: High Copy
Gene/Insert
  Gene/Insert name: RARG
  Species: H. sapiens (human)
  Insert size (bp): 1433
  Entrez Gene: RARG (a.k.a. NR1B3, RARC)
  Promoter: EF1a
  Cloning method: Unknown
  Sequencing primers: 5′ GGGTGGAGACTGAAGTTAGGCCAG; 3′ CACATAGCGTAAAAGGAGCAACATAG
Terms and licenses: Academic/Nonprofit Terms; Industry Terms: Not Available to Industry
Depositor comments: NM_001042728,ENST00000338561 . The transcription factor ORF portion of this plasmid was synthesized by Genewiz. Please test multiple small colonies in case of plasmid recombination. To make this collection available in a timely manner, a portion of this collection was not fully sequenced by Addgene. If an Addgene verified full plasmid sequence is not available, please contact us prior to placing an order to request the full sequence.
How to cite: TFORF1031 was a gift from Feng Zhang (Addgene plasmid # 143744 ; http://n2t.net/addgene:143744 ; RRID:Addgene_143744)
