[The description below was written by a language model from this plasmid's Addgene catalogue record and pLannotate feature annotations shown in this document.]
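Description:
TFORF1031 is a lentiviral mammalian expression plasmid built on the pLX_TRC317 backbone, carrying the human retinoic acid receptor gamma (RARG) open reading frame as one member of a barcoded transcription factor ORF collection. It is propagated in E. coli through a high-copy ColE1/pUC-type origin with ampicillin selection (AmpR under its own bla promoter). An f1 origin and remnants of a lac/lacZα cloning region with T7 and T3 promoters are also present in the bacterial portion. The depositor warns that the plasmid may recombine, as lentiviral vectors with repeated LTRs can.

The viral cassette has a third-generation layout. An RSV promoter drives a truncated HIV-1 5' LTR, followed by the Ψ packaging signal with a gag fragment, the RRE for Rev-dependent export of the genomic RNA, a cPPT/CTS, and a self-inactivating ΔU3 3' LTR with a downstream SV40 polyadenylation signal. Within this unit, an SV40 early promoter/origin drives puromycin N-acetyltransferase for selection of transduced cells, and a separate EF-1α promoter drives the synthesized RARG ORF. The annotation tool matched the ORF to the mouse Rarg protein, but the catalogue entry specifies the human gene and a defined human transcript. A WPRE downstream of the ORF enhances transcript stability and expression. The record describes a unique 24-bp barcode associated with each ORF; the feature table does not annotate it, so its position is not stated. The short U6 promoter fragment called between the ORF and the WPRE is probably vector-derived flanking sequence, not a functional Pol III unit.

The construct is intended for stable overexpression of RARG, individually or in pooled screens where barcode readout identifies which transcription factor each cell received, as in directed differentiation studies.
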