Features (pLannotate 1.2.2; 31 found; start..end, strand, type, name):
      5..231     +  promoter       RSV promoter: Rous sarcoma virus enhancer/promoter
    232..412     +  LTR            5' LTR (truncated): truncated 5' long terminal repeat (LTR) from HIV-1
    459..584     +  misc_feature   HIV-1 Ψ: packaging signal of human immunodeficiency virus type 1
    568..931     +  CDS            HIV-1 gag (fragment): gag protein from human immunodeficiency virus 1; gag
   1077..1310    +  misc_feature   RRE: The Rev response element (RRE) of HIV-1 allows for Rev-dependent mRNA export from the nucleus to the cytoplasm.
   1687..1713    +  CDS            Rev (fragment): human immunodeficiency virus 1 (HIV-1) Rev protein; rev; enhances nuclear export of unspliced and incompletely spliced viral mRNAs
   1720..1743    +  promoter       SV40 promoter (fragment): SV40 early promoter
   1744..1815    +  promoter       SV40 promoter (fragment): SV40 enhancer and early promoter
   1839..1974    +  rep_origin     SV40 ori: SV40 origin of replication
   2020..2616    +  CDS            PuroR (fragment): puromycin N-acetyltransferase; pac from Streptomyces; confers resistance to puromycin
   2665..2782    +  misc_feature   cPPT/CTS: central polypurine tract and central termination sequence of HIV-1
   2847..2913    +  CDS            small t antigen (fragment): SV40 (simian virus 40) small t antigen
   2920..4098    +  promoter       EF-1α promoter: strong constitutive promoter for human elongation factor EF-1α
   4136..5440    +  CDS            Rarg (fragment): RARG_MOUSE - Also known as Nr1b3. Experimental evidence at protein level: Swiss-Prot protein existence level 1. Receptor for retinoic acid. Retinoic acid receptors bind as heterodimers to their target response elements in response to their ligands, all-trans or 9-cis retinoic acid, and regulate gene expression in various biological processes. The RAR/RXR heterodimers bind to the retinoic acid response elements (RARE) composed of tandem 5'-AGGTCA-3' sites known as DR1-DR5. In the absence of ligand, acts mainly as an activator of gene expression due to weak binding to corepressors (By similarity
   5459..5512    +  promoter       U6 promoter (fragment): RNA polymerase III promoter for human U6 snRNA
   5554..6142    +  misc_feature   WPRE: woodchuck hepatitis virus posttranscriptional regulatory element
   6193..6212    +  misc_feature   cPPT/CTS (fragment): central polypurine tract and central termination sequence of HIV-1
   6214..6447    +  LTR            3' LTR (ΔU3): self-inactivating 3' long terminal repeat (LTR) from HIV-1
   6525..6646    +  polyA_signal   SV40 poly(A) signal: SV40 polyadenylation signal
   6686..6821    +  rep_origin     SV40 ori: SV40 origin of replication
   6842..6860    -  promoter       T7 promoter: promoter for bacteriophage T7 RNA polymerase
   6868..7023    +  CDS            lacZα (fragment): LacZα fragment of β-galactosidase; lacZ fragment
   7028..7456    +  rep_origin     f1 ori (sequence partly withheld): f1 bacteriophage origin of replication; arrow indicates direction of (+) strand synthesis
   7509..7613    +  promoter       AmpR promoter: bla
   7614..8474    +  CDS            AmpR: β-lactamase; bla; confers resistance to ampicillin, carbenicillin, and related antibiotics
   8645..9233    +  rep_origin     ori: high-copy-number ColE1/pMB1/pBR322/pUC origin of replication
   9416..9508    +  CDS            lacI (fragment): lac repressor; lacI; The lac repressor binds to the lac operator to inhibit transcription in E. coli. This inhibition can be relieved by adding lactose or isopropyl-β-D-thiogalactopyranoside (IPTG).
   9521..9542    +  protein_bind   CAP binding site: CAP binding activates transcription in the presence of cAMP. E. coli catabolite activator protein
   9557..9587    +  promoter       lac promoter: promoter for the E. coli lac operon
   9595..9611    +  protein_bind   lac operator: The lac repressor binds to the lac operator to inhibit transcription in E. coli. This inhibition can be relieved by adding lactose or isopropyl-β-D-thiogalactopyranoside (IPTG). lac repressor encoded by lacI
   9656..9674    +  promoter       T3 promoter: promoter for bacteriophage T3 RNA polymerase
>Addgene plasmid #143744 | TFORF1031 | addgene full sequence | sequence record 407892 | Addgene NGS Result
TTAATGTAGTCTTATGCAATACTCTTGTAGTCTTGCAACATGGTAACGATGAGTTAGCAACATGCCTTAC
AAGGAGAGAAAAAGCACCGTGCATGCCGATTGGTGGAAGTAAGGTGGTACGATCGTGCCTTATTAGGAAG
GCAACAGACGGGTCTGACATGGATTGGACGAACCACTGAATTGCCGCATTGCAGAGATATTGTATTTAAG
TGCCTAGCTCGATACATAAACGGGTCTCTCTGGTTAGACCAGATCTGAGCCTGGGAGCTCTCTGGCTAAC
TAGGGAACCCACTGCTTAAGCCTCAATAAAGCTTGCCTTGAGTGCTTCAAGTAGTGTGTGCCCGTCTGTT
GTGTGACTCTGGTAACTAGAGATCCCTCAGACCCTTTTAGTCAGTGTGGAAAATCTCTAGCAGTGGCGCC
CGAACAGGGACTTGAAAGCGAAAGGGAAACCAGAGGAGCTCTCTCGACGCAGGACTCGGCTTGCTGAAGC
GCGCACGGCAAGAGGCGAGGGGCGGCGACTGGTGAGTACGCCAAAAATTTTGACTAGCGGAGGCTAGAAG
GAGAGAGATGGGTGCGAGAGCGTCAGTATTAAGCGGGGGAGAATTAGATCGCGATGGGAAAAAATTCGGT
TAAGGCCAGGGGGAAAGAAAAAATATAAATTAAAACATATAGTATGGGCAAGCAGGGAGCTAGAACGATT
CGCAGTTAATCCTGGCCTGTTAGAAACATCAGAAGGCTGTAGACAAATACTGGGACAGCTACAACCATCC
CTTCAGACAGGATCAGAAGAACTTAGATCATTATATAATACAGTAGCAACCCTCTATTGTGTGCATCAAA
GGATAGAGATAAAAGACACCAAGGAAGCTTTAGACAAGATAGAGGAAGAGCAAAACAAAAGTAAGACCAC
CGCACAGCAAGCGGCCGCTGATCTTCAGACCTGGAGGAGGAGATATGAGGGACAATTGGAGAAGTGAATT
ATATAAATATAAAGTAGTAAAAATTGAACCATTAGGAGTAGCACCCACCAAGGCAAAGAGAAGAGTGGTG
CAGAGAGAAAAAAGAGCAGTGGGAATAGGAGCTTTGTTCCTTGGGTTCTTGGGAGCAGCAGGAAGCACTA
TGGGCGCAGCGTCAATGACGCTGACGGTACAGGCCAGACAATTATTGTCTGGTATAGTGCAGCAGCAGAA
CAATTTGCTGAGGGCTATTGAGGCGCAACAGCATCTGTTGCAACTCACAGTCTGGGGCATCAAGCAGCTC
CAGGCAAGAATCCTGGCTGTGGAAAGATACCTAAAGGATCAACAGCTCCTGGGGATTTGGGGTTGCTCTG
GAAAACTCATTTGCACCACTGCTGTGCCTTGGAATGCTAGTTGGAGTAATAAATCTCTGGAACAGATTTG
GAATCACACGACCTGGATGGAGTGGGACAGAGAAATTAACAATTACACAAGCTTAATACACTCCTTAATT
GAAGAATCGCAAAACCAGCAAGAAAAGAATGAACAAGAATTATTGGAATTAGATAAATGGGCAAGTTTGT
GGAATTGGTTTAACATAACAAATTGGCTGTGGTATATAAAATTATTCATAATGATAGTAGGAGGCTTGGT
AGGTTTAAGAATAGTTTTTGCTGTACTTTCTATAGTGAATAGAGTTAGGCAGGGATATTCACCATTATCG
TTTCAGACCCACCTCCCAACCCCGAGGGGACCCATGCATTGCATCTCAATTAGTCAGCAACCAGGTGTGG
AAAGTCCCCAGGCTCCCCAGCAGGCAGAAGTATGCAAAGCATGCGTCTCAATTAGTCAGCAACCATAGTC
CCGCCCCTAACTCCGCCCATCCCGCCCCTAACTCCGCCCAGTTCCGCCCATTCTCCGCCCCATGGCTGAC
TAATTTTTTTTATTTATGCAGAGGCCGAGGCCGCCTCGGCCTCTGAGCTATTCCAGAAGTAGTGAGGAGG
CTTTTTTGGAGGCCTAGGCTTTTGCAAAAAGCTTTCTAGAGGTACCACCGGAGCTTACCATGACCGAGTA
CAAGCCCACGGTGCGCCTCGCCACCCGCGACGACGTCCCCAGGGCCGTACGCACCCTCGCCGCCGCGTTC
GCCGACTACCCCGCCACGCGCCACACCGTCGATCCGGACCGCCACATCGAGCGGGTCACCGAGCTGCAAG
AACTCTTCCTCACGCGCGTCGGGCTCGACATCGGCAAGGTGTGGGTCGCGGACGACGGCGCCGCCGTGGC
GGTCTGGACCACGCCGGAGAGCGTCGAAGCGGGGGCGGTGTTCGCCGAGATCGGCCCGCGCATGGCCGAG
TTGAGCGGTTCCCGGCTGGCCGCGCAGCAACAGATGGAAGGCCTCCTGGCGCCGCACCGGCCCAAGGAGC
CCGCGTGGTTCCTGGCCACCGTCGGCGTCTCGCCCGACCACCAGGGCAAGGGTCTGGGCAGCGCCGTCGT
GCTCCCCGGAGTGGAGGCGGCCGAGCGCGCCGGGGTGCCCGCCTTCCTGGAGACCTCCGCGCCCCGCAAC
CTCCCCTTCTACGAGCGGCTCGGCTTCACCGTCACCGCCGACGTCGAGGTGCCCGAAGGACCGCGCACCT
GGTGCATGACCCGCAAGCCCGGTGCCAGTTAACGAATTCTAGATCTTGAGACAAATGGCAGTATTCATCC
ACAATTTTAAAAGAAAAGGGGGGATTGGGGGGTACAGTGCAGGGGAAAGAATAGTAGACATAATAGCAAC
AGACATACAAACTAAAGAATTACAAAAACAAATTACAAAAATTCAAAATTTTCGGGTTTATTACAGGGAC
AGCAGAGATCCACTTTGGCGCCGGCTCGAGGCCTGCAGGTGCAAAGATGGATAAAGTTTTAAACAGAGAG
GAATCTTTGCAGCTAATGGACCTTCTAGGTCTTGAAAGGAGTGGGAATTGGCTCCGGTGCCCGTCAGTGG
GCAGAGCGCACATCGCCCACAGTCCCCGAGAAGTTGGGGGGAGGGGTCGGCAATTGAACCGGTGCCTAGA
GAAGGTGGCGCGGGGTAAACTGGGAAAGTGATGTCGTGTACTGGCTCCGCCTTTTTCCCGAGGGTGGGGG
AGAACCGTATATAAGTGCAGTAGTCGCCGTGAACGTTCTTTTTCGCAACGGGTTTGCCGCCAGAACACAG
GTAAGTGCCGTGTGTGGTTCCCGCGGGCCTGGCCTCTTTACGGGTTATGGCCCTTGCGTGCCTTGAATTA
CTTCCACCTGGCTGCAGTACGTGATTCTTGATCCCGAGCTTCGGGTTGGAAGTGGGTGGGAGAGTTCGAG
GCCTTGCGCTTAAGGAGCCCCTTCGCCTCGTGCTTGAGTTGAGGCCTGGCCTGGGCGCTGGGGCCGCCGC
GTGCGAATCTGGTGGCACCTTCGCGCCTGTCTCGCTGCTTTCGATAAGTCTCTAGCCATTTAAAATTTTT
GATGACCTGCTGCGACGCTTTTTTTCTGGCAAGATAGTCTTGTAAATGCGGGCCAAGATCTGCACACTGG
TATTTCGGTTTTTGGGGCCGCGGGCGGCGACGGGGCCCGTGCGTCCCAGCGCACATGTTCGGCGAGGCGG
GGCCTGCGAGCGCGGCCACCGAGAATCGGACGGGGGTAGTCTCAAGCTGGCCGGCCTGCTCTGGTGCCTG
GCCTCGCGCCGCCGTGTATCGCCCCGCCCTGGGCGGCAAGGCTGGCCCGGTCGGCACCAGTTGCGTGAGC
GGAAAGATGGCCGCTTCCCGGCCCTGCTGCAGGGAGCTCAAAATGGAGGACGCGGCGCTCGGGAGAGCGG
GCGGGTGAGTCACCCACACAAAGGAAAAGGGCCTTTCCGTCCTCAGCCGTCGCTTCATGTGACTCCACGG
AGTACCGGGCGCCGTCCAGGCACCTCGATTAGTTCTCGAGCTTTTGGAGTACGTCGTCTTTAGGTTGGGG
GGAGGGGTTTTATGCGATGGAGTTTCCCCACACTGAGTGGGTGGAGACTGAAGTTAGGCCAGCTTGGCAC
TTGATGTAATTCTCCTTGGAATTTGCCCTTTTTGAGTTTGGATCTTGGTTCATTCTCAAGCCTCAGACAG
TGGTTCAAAGTTTTTTTCTTCCATTTCAGGTGTCGTGAGGCTAGCACCGCCACCATGTACGACTGTATGG
AAACGTTTGCCCCGGGTCCGCGACGGCTGTACGGGGCGGCCGGGCCCGGGGCCGGCTTGCTGCGCAGAGC
CACCGGCGGCTCCTGTTTCGCCGGACTTGAATCTTTTGCCTGGCCGCAACCCGCCAGCCTGCAATCGGTG
GAGACACAGAGCACCAGCTCAGAGGAGATGGTGCCCAGCTCGCCCTCGCCCCCTCCGCCTCCTCGGGTCT
ACAAGCCATGCTTCGTGTGCAATGACAAGTCCTCTGGCTACCACTATGGGGTCAGCTCTTGTGAAGGCTG
CAAGGGCTTCTTTCGCCGAAGCATCCAGAAGAACATGGTGTACACGTGTCACCGCGACAAAAACTGTATC
ATCAACAAGGTGACCAGGAATCGCTGCCAGTACTGCCGGCTACAGAAGTGCTTCGAAGTGGGCATGTCCA
AGGAAGCTGTGCGAAATGACCGGAACAAGAAGAAGAAAGAGGTGAAGGAAGAAGGGTCACCTGACAGCTA
TGAGCTGAGCCCTCAGTTAGAAGAGCTCATCACCAAGGTCAGCAAAGCCCATCAGGAGACTTTCCCCTCG
CTCTGCCAGCTGGGCAAGTATACCACGAACTCCAGTGCAGACCACCGCGTGCAGCTGGATCTGGGGCTGT
GGGACAAGTTCAGTGAGCTGGCTACCAAGTGCATCATCAAGATCGTGGAGTTTGCCAAGCGGTTGCCTGG
CTTTACAGGGCTCAGCATTGCTGACCAGATCACTCTGCTCAAAGCTGCCTGCCTAGATATCCTGATGCTG
CGTATCTGCACAAGGTACACCCCAGAGCAGGACACCATGACCTTCTCCGACGGGCTGACCCTGAACCGGA
CCCAGATGCACAATGCCGGCTTCGGGCCCCTCACAGACCTTGTCTTTGCCTTTGCTGGGCAGCTCCTGCC
CCTGGAGATGGATGACACCGAGACAGGGCTGCTCAGCGCCATCTGCCTCATCTGCGGAGACCGCATGGAC
CTGGAGGAGCCCGAAAAAGTGGACAAGCTGCAGGAGCCACTGCTGGAAGCCCTGAGGCTGTACGCCCGGC
GCCGGCGGCCCAGCCAGCCCTACATGTTCCCAAGGATGCTAATGAAAATCACCGACCTCCGGGGCATCAG
CACTAAGGGAGCTGAAAGGGCCATTACTCTGAAGATGGAGATTCCAGGCCCGATGCCTCCCTTAATCCGA
GAGATGCTGGAGAACCCTGAAATGTTTGAGGATGACTCCTCGCAGCCTGGTCCCCACCCCAATGCCTCTA
GCGAGGATGAGGTTCCTGGGGGCCAGGGCAAAGGGGGCCTGAAGTCCCCAGCCTAGTAATGAACTAGTCC
GTAACTTGAAAGTATTTCGATTTCTTGGCTTTATATATCTTGTGGAAAGGACGACCCTTTCAAGTAGGTG
ATTCTTCCACGCGTTAAGTCGACAATCAACCTCTGGATTACAAAATTTGTGAAAGATTGACTGGTATTCT
TAACTATGTTGCTCCTTTTACGCTATGTGGATACGCTGCTTTAATGCCTTTGTATCATGCTATTGCTTCC
CGTATGGCTTTCATTTTCTCCTCCTTGTATAAATCCTGGTTGCTGTCTCTTTATGAGGAGTTGTGGCCCG
TTGTCAGGCAACGTGGCGTGGTGTGCACTGTGTTTGCTGACGCAACCCCCACTGGTTGGGGCATTGCCAC
CACCTGTCAGCTCCTTTCCGGGACTTTCGCTTTCCCCCTCCCTATTGCCACGGCGGAACTCATCGCCGCC
TGCCTTGCCCGCTGCTGGACAGGGGCTCGGCTGTTGGGCACTGACAATTCCGTGGTGTTGTCGGGGAAAT
CATCGTCCTTTCCTTGGCTGCTCGCCTGTGTTGCCACCTGGATTCTGCGCGGGACGTCCTTCTGCTACGT
CCCTTCGGCCCTCAATCCAGCGGACCTTCCTTCCCGCGGCCTGCTGCCGGCTCTGCGGCCTCTTCCGCGT
CTTCGCCTTCGCCCTCAGACGAGTCGGATCTCCCTTTGGGCCGCCTCCCCGCGTCGACTTTAAGACCAAT
GACTTACAAGGCAGCTGTAGATCTTAGCCACTTTTTAAAAGAAAAGGGGGGACTGGAAGGGCTAATTCAC
TCCCAACGAAGACAAGATCTGCTTTTTGCTTGTACTGGGTCTCTCTGGTTAGACCAGATCTGAGCCTGGG
AGCTCTCTGGCTAACTAGGGAACCCACTGCTTAAGCCTCAATAAAGCTTGCCTTGAGTGCTTCAAGTAGT
GTGTGCCCGTCTGTTGTGTGACTCTGGTAACTAGAGATCCCTCAGACCCTTTTAGTCAGTGTGGAAAATC
TCTAGCAGTACGTATAGTAGTTCATGTCATCTTATTATTCAGTATTTATAACTTGCAAAGAAATGAATAT
CAGAGAGTGAGAGGAACTTGTTTATTGCAGCTTATAATGGTTACAAATAAAGCAATAGCATCACAAATTT
CACAAATAAAGCATTTTTTTCACTGCATTCTAGTTGTGGTTTGTCCAAACTCATCAATGTATCTTATCAT
GTCTGGCTCTAGCTATCCCGCCCCTAACTCCGCCCATCCCGCCCCTAACTCCGCCCAGTTCCGCCCATTC
TCCGCCCCATGGCTGACTAATTTTTTTTATTTATGCAGAGGCCGAGGCCGCCTCGGCCTCTGAGCTATTC
CAGAAGTAGTGAGGAGGCTTTTTTGGAGGCCTAGGGACGTACCCAATTCGCCCTATAGTGAGTCGTATTA
CGCGCGCTCACTGGCCGTCGTTTTACAACGTCGTGACTGGGAAAACCCTGGCGTTACCCAACTTAATCGC
CTTGCAGCACATCCCCCTTTCGCCAGCTGGCGTAATAGCGAAGAGGCCCGCACCGATCGCCCTTCCCAAC
AGTTGCGCAGCCTGAATGGCGAATGGG
[124 nt withheld, positions 7028-7151]
C
[91 nt withheld, positions 7153-7243]
A
[49 nt withheld, positions 7245-7293]
CCTTTGACGTTGGAGTCCACGTTCTTT
[37 nt withheld, positions 7321-7357]
ACCCTATCTCGGTCTATTCTTTTGATTTATAAGGGATTTTGCCGATTTCGGCCTATTGGTTAAAAAATGA
GCTGATTTAACAAAAATTTAACGCGAATTTTAACAAAATATTAACGCTTACAATTTAGGTGGCACTTTTC
GGGGAAATGTGCGCGGAACCCCTATTTGTTTATTTTTCTAAATACATTCAAATATGTATCCGCTCATGAG
ACAATAACCCTGATAAATGCTTCAATAATATTGAAAAAGGAAGAGTATGAGTATTCAACATTTCCGTGTC
GCCCTTATTCCCTTTTTTGCGGCATTTTGCCTTCCTGTTTTTGCTCACCCAGAAACGCTGGTGAAAGTAA
AAGATGCTGAAGATCAGTTGGGTGCACGAGTGGGTTACATCGAACTGGATCTCAACAGCGGTAAGATCCT
TGAGAGTTTTCGCCCCGAAGAACGTTTTCCAATGATGAGCACTTTTAAAGTTCTGCTATGTGGCGCGGTA
TTATCCCGTATTGACGCCGGGCAAGAGCAACTCGGTCGCCGCATACACTATTCTCAGAATGACTTGGTTG
AGTACTCACCAGTCACAGAAAAGCATCTTACGGATGGCATGACAGTAAGAGAATTATGCAGTGCTGCCAT
AACCATGAGTGATAACACTGCGGCCAACTTACTTCTGACAACGATCGGAGGACCGAAGGAGCTAACCGCT
TTTTTGCACAACATGGGGGATCATGTAACTCGCCTTGATCGTTGGGAACCGGAGCTGAATGAAGCCATAC
CAAACGACGAGCGTGACACCACGATGCCTGTAGCAATGGCAACAACGTTGCGCAAACTATTAACTGGCGA
ACTACTTACTCTAGCTTCCCGGCAACAATTAATAGACTGGATGGAGGCGGATAAAGTTGCAGGACCACTT
CTGCGCTCGGCCCTTCCGGCTGGCTGGTTTATTGCTGATAAATCTGGAGCCGGTGAGCGTGGGTCTCGCG
GTATCATTGCAGCACTGGGGCCAGATGGTAAGCCCTCCCGTATCGTAGTTATCTACACGACGGGGAGTCA
GGCAACTATGGATGAACGAAATAGACAGATCGCTGAGATAGGTGCCTCACTGATTAAGCATTGGTAACTG
TCAGACCAAGTTTACTCATATATACTTTAGATTGATTTAAAACTTCATTTTTAATTTAAAAGGATCTAGG
TGAAGATCCTTTTTGATAATCTCATGACCAAAATCCCTTAACGTGAGTTTTCGTTCCACTGAGCGTCAGA
CCCCGTAGAAAAGATCAAAGGATCTTCTTGAGATCCTTTTTTTCTGCGCGTAATCTGCTGCTTGCAAACA
AAAAAACCACCGCTACCAGCGGTGGTTTGTTTGCCGGATCAAGAGCTACCAACTCTTTTTCCGAAGGTAA
CTGGCTTCAGCAGAGCGCAGATACCAAATACTGTTCTTCTAGTGTAGCCGTAGTTAGGCCACCACTTCAA
GAACTCTGTAGCACCGCCTACATACCTCGCTCTGCTAATCCTGTTACCAGTGGCTGCTGCCAGTGGCGAT
AAGTCGTGTCTTACCGGGTTGGACTCAAGACGATAGTTACCGGATAAGGCGCAGCGGTCGGGCTGAACGG
GGGGTTCGTGCACACAGCCCAGCTTGGAGCGAACGACCTACACCGAACTGAGATACCTACAGCGTGAGCT
ATGAGAAAGCGCCACGCTTCCCGAAGGGAGAAAGGCGGACAGGTATCCGGTAAGCGGCAGGGTCGGAACA
GGAGAGCGCACGAGGGAGCTTCCAGGGGGAAACGCCTGGTATCTTTATAGTCCTGTCGGGTTTCGCCACC
TCTGACTTGAGCGTCGATTTTTGTGATGCTCGTCAGGGGGGCGGAGCCTATGGAAAAACGCCAGCAACGC
GGCCTTTTTACGGTTCCTGGCCTTTTGCTGGCCTTTTGCTCACATGTTCTTTCCTGCGTTATCCCCTGAT
TCTGTGGATAACCGTATTACCGCCTTTGAGTGAGCTGATACCGCTCGCCGCAGCCGAACGACCGAGCGCA
GCGAGTCAGTGAGCGAGGAAGCGGAAGAGCGCCCAATACGCAAACCGCCTCTCCCCGCGCGTTGGCCGAT
TCATTAATGCAGCTGGCACGACAGGTTTCCCGACTGGAAAGCGGGCAGTGAGCGCAACGCAATTAATGTG
AGTTAGCTCACTCATTAGGCACCCCAGGCTTTACACTTTATGCTTCCGGCTCGTATGTTGTGTGGAATTG
TGAGCGGATAACAATTTCACACAGGAAACAGCTATGACCATGATTACGCCAAGCGCGCAATTAACCCTCA
CTAAAGGGAACAAAAGCTGGAGCTGCAAGC
