>Addgene plasmid #143744 | TFORF1031 | depositor partial sequence | sequence record 283359 | Insert
ACCGCCACCATGTACGACTGTATGGAAACGTTTGCCCCGGGTCCGCGACGGCTGTACGGGGCGGCCGGGC
CCGGGGCCGGCTTGCTGCGCAGAGCCACCGGCGGCTCCTGTTTCGCCGGACTTGAATCTTTTGCCTGGCC
GCAACCCGCCAGCCTGCAATCGGTGGAGACACAGAGCACCAGCTCAGAGGAGATGGTGCCCAGCTCGCCC
TCGCCCCCTCCGCCTCCTCGGGTCTACAAGCCATGCTTCGTGTGCAATGACAAGTCCTCTGGCTACCACT
ATGGGGTCAGCTCTTGTGAAGGCTGCAAGGGCTTCTTTCGCCGAAGCATCCAGAAGAACATGGTGTACAC
GTGTCACCGCGACAAAAACTGTATCATCAACAAGGTGACCAGGAATCGCTGCCAGTACTGCCGGCTACAG
AAGTGCTTCGAAGTGGGCATGTCCAAGGAAGCTGTGCGAAATGACCGGAACAAGAAGAAGAAAGAGGTGA
AGGAAGAAGGGTCACCTGACAGCTATGAGCTGAGCCCTCAGTTAGAAGAGCTCATCACCAAGGTCAGCAA
AGCCCATCAGGAGACTTTCCCCTCGCTCTGCCAGCTGGGCAAGTATACCACGAACTCCAGTGCAGACCAC
CGCGTGCAGCTGGATCTGGGGCTGTGGGACAAGTTCAGTGAGCTGGCTACCAAGTGCATCATCAAGATCG
TGGAGTTTGCCAAGCGGTTGCCTGGCTTTACAGGGCTCAGCATTGCTGACCAGATCACTCTGCTCAAAGC
TGCCTGCCTAGATATCCTGATGCTGCGTATCTGCACAAGGTACACCCCAGAGCAGGACACCATGACCTTC
TCCGACGGGCTGACCCTGAACCGGACCCAGATGCACAATGCCGGCTTCGGGCCCCTCACAGACCTTGTCT
TTGCCTTTGCTGGGCAGCTCCTGCCCCTGGAGATGGATGACACCGAGACAGGGCTGCTCAGCGCCATCTG
CCTCATCTGCGGAGACCGCATGGACCTGGAGGAGCCCGAAAAAGTGGACAAGCTGCAGGAGCCACTGCTG
GAAGCCCTGAGGCTGTACGCCCGGCGCCGGCGGCCCAGCCAGCCCTACATGTTCCCAAGGATGCTAATGA
AAATCACCGACCTCCGGGGCATCAGCACTAAGGGAGCTGAAAGGGCCATTACTCTGAAGATGGAGATTCC
AGGCCCGATGCCTCCCTTAATCCGAGAGATGCTGGAGAACCCTGAAATGTTTGAGGATGACTCCTCGCAG
CCTGGTCCCCACCCCAATGCCTCTAGCGAGGATGAGGTTCCTGGGGGCCAGGGCAAAGGGGGCCTGAAGT
CCCCAGCCTAGTAATGAACTAGTCCGTAACTTGAAAGTATTTCGATTTCTTGGCTTTATATATCTTGTGG
AAAGGACGACCCTTTCAAGTAGGTGATTCTTCC
