>Addgene plasmid #143744 | TFORF1031 | depositor partial sequence | sequence record 283360 | Barcode
CCCTTTCAAGTAGGTGATTCTTCC
